Addgene plasmid #123992: MTK234_005
Purpose: Encodes the spCas9 sgRNA1 cROSA26 (homology arm 1) gRNA expression cassette as a type 234 part to be used in the MTK system
Depositing lab: Hana El-Samad. Depositing organization: University of California, San Francisco (UCSF). Publication: A Toolkit for Rapid Modular Construction of Biological Circuits in Mammalian Cells. Fonseca JP, Bonny AR, Kumar GR, Ng AH, Town J, Wu QC, Aslankoohi E, Chen SY, Dods G, Harrigan P, Osimiri LC, Kistler AL, El-Samad H. ACS Synth Biol. 2019 Nov 15;8(11):2593-2606. doi: 10.1021/acssynbio.9b00322. Epub 2019 Nov 5. PubMed 31686495.
Backbone
  Vector backbone: MTK234_002
  Vector type: Mammalian Expression
Growth in bacteria
  Bacterial resistance: Chloramphenicol, 25 μg/mL
  Growth temperature: 37°C
  Growth strain: DH5alpha
  Copy number: Unknown
Gene/Insert
  Gene/Insert name: sgRNA for cROSA homology arm-1)
  Cloning method: Restriction Enzyme; 5′ cloning site unknown (unknown if destroyed); 3′ cloning site unknown (unknown if destroyed)
Terms and licenses: Academic/Nonprofit Terms; Industry Terms: Not Available to Industry
Depositor comments: Please visit https://www.biorxiv.org/content/10.1101/506188v2 for BioRxiv preprint
How to cite: MTK234_005 was a gift from Hana El-Samad (Addgene plasmid # 123992 ; http://n2t.net/addgene:123992 ; RRID:Addgene_123992)
