[The description below was written by a language model from this plasmid's Addgene catalogue record and pLannotate feature annotations shown in this document.]
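Description:
MTK234_005 is a small (about 2.1 kb) part plasmid from the Mammalian Toolkit (MTK), a modular cloning system for assembling genetic circuits for mammalian cells. It is built on the MTK234_002 backbone and is catalogued as a mammalian expression vector, although as a toolkit part it serves mainly as a bacterial storage plasmid. Its contents are meant to be moved into larger transcriptional-unit or multigene assemblies. It replicates in E. coli from a high-copy ColE1/pUC-type origin. Selection is with chloramphenicol, through the cat gene driven by its native promoter, and a lambda t0 terminator lies at the end of that marker cassette.

The payload is a "type 234" part, meaning it fills the combined positions 2, 3 and 4 of the toolkit's part scheme with a single self-contained cassette. The cassette expresses a Streptococcus pyogenes Cas9 single guide RNA, sgRNA1, directed at the cROSA26 locus and labelled "homology arm 1". The annotation identifies a tracrRNA-derived fragment that corresponds to the sgRNA scaffold, and a loxP site a short distance upstream. The record does not explain what the loxP site is for. About 470 nt between the origin and the scaffold carry no annotation other than loxP. No promoter for the guide RNA is annotated, and the catalogue fields do not name one, so the element driving sgRNA transcription cannot be stated from this record. The cloning sites are also listed as unknown.

The stated purpose suggests the part is used with SpCas9 to cut at the cROSA26 site, presumably to support targeted integration work within the MTK system, though the record gives no further detail.
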