Features (pLannotate 1.2.2; 6 found; start..end, strand, type, name):
    823..856     +  protein_bind   loxP: Cre-mediated recombination occurs in the 8-bp core sequence (GCATACAT). Cre recombinase
    982..1049    +  misc_RNA       tracrRNA (fragment): trans-activating CRISPR RNA for the Streptococcus pyogenes CRISPR/Cas9 system
   1074..1108    -  terminator     lambda t0 terminator: minimal transcription terminator from phage lambda (Scholtissek and Grosse, 1987)
   1182..1838    -  CDS            cat: CAT_ECOLX - Experimental evidence at protein level: Swiss-Prot protein existence level 1. This enzyme is an effector of chloramphenicol resistance in bacteria. From Escherichia coli. This protein is used as a marker in many commonly used cloning vectors, such as pACYC184.
   1839..1936    -  promoter       cat promoter: promoter of the E. coli cat gene encoding chloramphenicol acetyltransferase
   2020..514     +  rep_origin     ori (across the origin): high-copy-number ColE1/pMB1/pBR322/pUC origin of replication
>Addgene plasmid #123992 | MTK234_005 | addgene full sequence | sequence record 252262 | Addgene NGS Result
GCCGGATCAAGAGCTACCAACTCTTTTTCCGAAGGTAACTGGCTTCAGCAGAGCGCAGATACCAAATACT
GTTCTTCTAGTGTAGCCGTAGTTAGGCCACCACTTCAAGAACTCTGTAGCACCGCCTACATACCTCGCTC
TGCTAATCCTGTTACCAGTGGCTGCTGCCAGTGGCGATAAGTCGTGTCTTACCGGGTTGGACTCAAGACG
ATAGTTACCGGATAAGGCGCAGCGGTCGGGCTGAACGGGGGGTTCGTGCACACAGCCCAGCTTGGAGCGA
ACGACCTACACCGAACTGAGATACCTACAGCGTGAGCTATGAGAAAGCGCCACGCTTCCCGAAGGGAGAA
AGGCGGACAGGTATCCGGTAAGCGGCAGGGTCGGAACAGGAGAGCGCACGAGGGAGCTTCCAGGGGGAAA
CGCCTGGTATCTTTATAGTCCTGTCGGGTTTCGCCACCTCTGACTTGAGCGTCGATTTTTGTGATGCTCG
TCAGGGGGGCGGAGCCTATGGAAAAACGCCAGCAACGCGGCCTTTTTACGGTTCCTGGCCTTTTGCTGGC
CTTTTGCTCACATGTTCTTTCCTGCGTTATCCCCTGATTCTGTGGATAACCGTAGTCGGTCTCAAACGGA
TCCGACGCGCCATCTCTAGGCCCGCGCCGGCCCCCTCGCACGGACTTGTGGGAGAAGCTCGGCTACTCCC
CTGCCCCGGTTAATTTGCATATAATATTTCCTAGTAACTATAGAGGCTTAATGTGCGATAAAAGACAGAT
AATCTGTTCTTTTTAATACTAGCTACATTTTACATGATAGGCTTGGATTTCTATAACTTCGTATAGCATA
CATTATACGAAGTTATAAACAGCACAAAAGGAAACTCACCCTAACTGTAAAGTAATTGTGTGTTTTGAGA
CTATAAGTATCCCTTGGAGAACCACCTTGTTTGCGCGAGTCCGCGAGCGGATCGTTTAAGAGCTAAGCTG
GAAACAGCATAGCAAGTTTAAATAAGGCTAGTCCGTTATCAACTTGAAAAAGTGGCACCGAGTCGGTGCT
TTTTTTGCTGTGAGACCAGACCAATAAAAAACGCCCGGCGGCAACCGAGCGTTCTGAACAAATCCAGATG
GAGTTCTGAGGTCATTACTGGATCTATCAACAGGAGTCCAAGCGAGCTCGATATCAAATTACGCCCCGCC
CTGCCACTCATCGCAGTACTGTTGTAATTCATTAAGCATTCTGCCGACATGGAAGCCATCACAAACGGCA
TGATGAACCTGAATCGCCAGCGGCATCAGCACCTTGTCGCCTTGCGTATAATATTTGCCCATGGTGAAAA
CGGGGGCGAAGAAGTTGTCCATATTGGCCACGTTTAAATCAAAACTGGTGAAACTCACCCAGGGATTGGC
TGAAACGAAAAACATATTCTCAATAAACCCTTTAGGGAAATAGGCCAGGTTTTCACCGTAACACGCCACA
TCTTGCGAATATATGTGTAGAAACTGCCGGAAATCGTCGTGGTATTCACTCCAGAGCGATGAAAACGTTT
CAGTTTGCTCATGGAAAACGGTGTAACAAGGGTGAACACTATCCCATATCACCAGCTCACCGTCTTTCAT
TGCCATACGAAATTCCGGATGAGCATTCATCAGGCGGGCAAGAATGTGAATAAAGGCCGGATAAAACTTG
TGCTTATTTTTCTTTACGGTCTTTAAAAAGGCCGTAATATCCAGCTGAACGGTCTGGTTATAGGTACATT
GAGCAACTGACTGAAATGCCTCAAAATGTTCTTTACGATGCCATTGGGATATATCAACGGTGGTATATCC
AGTGATTTTTTTCTCCATTTTAGCTTCCTTAGCTCCTGAAAATCTCGATAACTCAAAAAATACGCCCGGT
AGTGATCTTATTTCATTATGGTGAAAGTTGGAACCTCTTACGTGCCCGATCAATCATGACCAAAATCCCT
TAACGTGAGTTTTCGTTCCACTGAGCGTCAGACCCCGTAGAAAAGATCAAAGGATCTTCTTGAGATCCTT
TTTTTCTGCGCGTAATCTGCTGCTTGCAAACAAAAAAACCACCGCTACCAGCGGTGGTTTGTTT
